Addgene plasmid #105429: pCK26
Purpose: Synthetic biology
Depositing lab: Johannes Stuttmann. Depositing organization: Martin-Luther-Universitaet Halle-Wittenberg. Publication: Peripheral infrastructure vectors and an extended set of plant parts for the Modular Cloning system. Gantner J, Ordon J, Ilse T, Kretschmer C, Gruetzner R, Lofke C, Dagdas Y, Burstenbinder K, Marillonnet S, Stuttmann J. PLoS One. 2018 May 30;13(5):e0197185. doi: 10.1371/journal.pone.0197185. eCollection 2018. PubMed 29847550.
Backbone
  Vector backbone: pICH41308 (Engler et al., 2014)
  Vector type: Synthetic Biology
Growth in bacteria
  Bacterial resistance: Spectinomycin, 50 μg/mL
  Growth temperature: 37°C
  Growth strain: DH5alpha
  Copy number: High Copy
Gene/Insert
  Gene/Insert name: Bs3
  Mutation: BsaI/ BpiI restriction sites removed
  Cloning method: Restriction Enzyme; 5′ cloning site BpiI (destroyed during cloning); 3′ cloning site BpiI (destroyed during cloning)
  Sequencing primers: 5′ CTTTGAGTGAGCTGATACCG; 3′ GGGTTCCGCGCACATTTC
Terms and licenses: Academic/Nonprofit Terms; Industry Terms: Not Available to Industry
How to cite: pCK26 was a gift from Johannes Stuttmann (Addgene plasmid # 105429 ; http://n2t.net/addgene:105429 ; RRID:Addgene_105429)
