[The description below was written by a language model from this plasmid's Addgene catalogue record and pLannotate feature annotations shown in this document.]
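Description:
pCK26 is a Modular Cloning (MoClo) level 0 part plasmid for plant synthetic biology, built in the pICH41308 backbone and carrying the Bs3 gene as its insert. It is maintained in E. coli as a small (about 3.8 kb) high-copy plasmid through a ColE1/pUC-type origin. Selection is with spectinomycin, conferred by the aadA aminoglycoside adenylyltransferase gene. The short integrase, gentamicin acetyltransferase and lacI fragments in the annotation appear to be remnants flanking the resistance cassette and the original cloning site rather than functional elements.

The Bs3 insert was placed into the backbone via BpiI sites that were destroyed in the process, and its internal BsaI and BpiI recognition sites were removed. This "domestication" is required for Golden Gate assembly, because these type IIS enzymes are used to release and join modules in a defined order, so any internal site would cut the part. The automated annotation does not label Bs3 by name. Instead it reports partial matches to YUCCA-family flavin monooxygenases from Arabidopsis and rice across the insert region, which is consistent with a coding sequence related to that enzyme family.

No plant promoter, terminator or tag is annotated. The record does not state the exact module type or fusion-site overhangs, nor the source species of Bs3. The plasmid therefore serves as a standardized building block to be combined with separate promoter, tag and terminator modules into plant transcription units, as part of an extended collection of plant parts for the MoClo system.
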