Features (pLannotate 1.2.2; 8 found; start..end, strand, type, name):
    259..308     +  CDS            lacI (fragment): lac repressor; lacI; The lac repressor binds to the lac operator to inhibit transcription in E. coli. This inhibition can be relieved by adding lactose or isopropyl-β-D-thiogalactopyranoside (IPTG).
    409..1026    +  CDS            YUC6 (fragment): YUC6_ARATH - Also known as HYT1, YUCCA6. Experimental evidence at protein level: Swiss-Prot protein existence level 1. Involved in auxin biosynthesis via the indole-3-pyruvic acid (IPA) pathway. Also able to convert in vitro phenyl pyruvate (PPA) to phenyl acetic acid (PAA). Required for the formation of floral organs and vascular tissues. Belongs to the set of redundant YUCCA genes probably responsible for auxin biosynthesis in shoots. From Arabidopsis thaliana (Mouse-ear cress).
   1178..1327    +  CDS            YUCCA4 (fragment): YUC4_ORYSJ - Experimental evidence at protein level: Swiss-Prot protein existence level 1. Involved in auxin biosynthesis in anthers. From Oryza sativa subsp. japonica (Rice).
   2013..2117    +  promoter       AmpR promoter: bla
   2108..2188    -  CDS            int (fragment): INT2_ECOLX - Protein inferred from homology: Swiss-Prot protein existence level 3. Putative integrase believed to be involved in the insertion of antibiotic resistance genes into plasmids and transposons. From Escherichia coli.
   2276..2332    +  CDS            GmR (fragment): gentamycin acetyltransferase; aacC1; confers resistance to gentamycin
   2339..3127    +  CDS            aadA: S3AD_ECOLX - Experimental evidence at protein level: Swiss-Prot protein existence level 1. Mediates bacterial resistance to the antibiotics streptomycin and spectinomycin. From Escherichia coli.
   3301..76      +  rep_origin     ori (across the origin): high-copy-number ColE1/pMB1/pBR322/pUC origin of replication
>Addgene plasmid #105429 | pCK26 | addgene full sequence | sequence record 207461 | Addgene NGS Result
TCCTGTCGGGTTTCGCCACCTCTGACTTGAGCGTCGATTTTTGTGATGCTCGTCAGGGGGGCGGAGCCTA
TGGAAAAACGCCAGCAACGCGGCCTTTTTACGGTTCCTGGCCTTTTGCTGGCCTTTTGCTCACATGTTCT
TTCCTGCGTTATCCCCTGATTCTGTGGATAACCGTATTACCGCCTTTGAGTGAGCTGATACCGCTCGCCG
CAGCCGAACGACCGAGCGCAGCGAGTCAGTGAGCGAGGAAGCGGAAGAGCGCCCAATACGCAAACCGCCT
CTCCCCGCGCGTTGGCCGATTCATTAATCACTCTGTGGTCTCAAATGATGAATCAGAATTGCTTTAATTC
TTGTTCACCTCTAACTGTTGATGCACTTGAACCAAAAAAATCCTCTTGTGCTGCTAAATGCATACAAGTA
AATGGTCCTCTTATTGTTGGAGCTGGCCCTTCAGGCCTGGCTACTGCTGCCGTCCTTAAGCAATACAGTG
TTCCGTATGTAATCATTGAACGCGCGGACTGCATTGCTTCTCTGTGGCAACACAAGACCTACGATCGGCT
TAGGCTTAACGTGCCACGACAATACTGCGAATTGCCTGGCTTGCCATTTCCACCAGACTTTCCAGAGTAT
CCAACCAAAAACCAATTCATCAGCTACCTCGTATCTTATGCAAAGCATTTCGAGATCAAACCACAACTCA
ACGAGTCAGTAAACTTAGCTGGATATGATGAGACATGTGGTTTATGGAAGGTGAAAACAGTTTCTGAAAT
CAATGGTTCAACCTCTGAATACATGTGTAAGTGGCTTATTGTGGCCACAGGAGAGAATGCTGAGATGATA
GTGCCCGAATTCGAAGGATTGCAAGATTTTGGTGGCCAGGTTATTCATGCTTGTGAGTACAAGACTGGGG
AATACTATACTGGAGAAAATGTGCTGGCGGTTGGCTGTGGCAATTCCGGGATCGATATCTCACTTGATCT
TTCCCAACATAATGCAAATCCATTCATGGTAGTTCGAAGCTCGGTAAGTTTTATATTCAATAAGTATTAT
TTTTCAAGTAACACTAGAAAGTGATCTTGTATCTTTCATTTGCTCGCATGAATATATTATATTCACACAT
GAATGATATCATCTAGTTTTGTTAATCTTTCAGGTACAGGGTCGTAATTTCCCTGAGGAAATAAACATAG
TTCCAGCAATCAAGAAATTTACTCAAGGAAAAGTAGAATTTGTTAATGGACAAATTCTAGAGATCGACTC
TGTTATCTTGGCAACTGGTTATACCAGCAATGTAACTTCTTGGTTAATGGTAAGGAAATACACAAGTTTT
ATTTCTATGCCTAATTAAATTGGTGTTTAATCATAAATTATATATAGTACTAAGTATGATAAAAGCTCCT
TCAACTATAAAGGATGATTTAGTCAAATGAACTCTTAATGAATGTAGTAATTATTTATGGATTCTTGTTA
CATTCATGTAAGTTGGTATCTCATTATCCTGTGGATTCTTTCCTTTGAGTTATTAATTAGTTAGAATTCA
CTATAACCGTCTTTTTTCTTTTACCCTTTCCTCATACCTTTTTGTTCTTTTGATAACTCGAACTCACAAT
CTTAAGATTGGGAATAAGGGGCTCTTTACCATCTGAGCAACTTTCTCTCGTTCTATAATAGCCCCCTTCG
AAATTTGGTCTAATGAGAATTTTACTGATACAGGAGAGTGAATTGTTTTCAAGGGAGGGATGTCCAAAAA
GCCCATTCCCAAATGGTTGGAAGGGGGAGGATGGTCTGTATGCAGTTGGATTTACAGGAATAGGACTGTT
TGGTGCTTCTATAGATGCCACTAATGTTGCACAAGATATTGCCAAAATTTGGAAAGAACAAATGTAGGCT
TTGAGACCACGAAGTGGCTCTTCAGTGGACGAAAGGGCCTCGTGATACGCCTATTTTTATAGGTTAATGT
CATGATAATAATGGTTTCTTAGACGTCAGGTGGCACTTTTCGGGGAAATGTGCGCGGAACCCCTATTTGT
TTATTTTTCTAAATACATTCAAATATGTATCCGCTCATGAGACAATAACCCTGATAAATGCTTCAATAAT
ATTGAAAAAGGAAGAGTATGCGCTCACGCAACTGGTCCAGAACCTTGACCGAACGCAGCGGTGGTAACGG
CGCAGTGGCGGTTTTCATGGCTTGTTATGACTGTTTTTTTTTGGGGTACAGTCTATGCCTCGGGCATCCA
AGCAGCAAGCGCGTTACGCCGTGGGTCGATGTTTGATGTTATGGAGCAGCAACGATGTTACGCAGCAGGG
CAGTCGCCCTAAAACAAAGTTAAACATCATGAGGGAAGCGGTGATCGCCGAAGTATCGACTCAACTATCA
GAGGTAGTTGGCGTCATCGAGCGCCATCTCGAACCGACGTTGCTGGCCGTACATTTGTACGGCTCCGCAG
TGGATGGCGGCCTGAAGCCACACAGCGATATTGATTTGCTGGTTACGGTGACCGTAAGGCTTGATGAAAC
AACGCGGCGAGCTTTGATCAACGACCTTTTGGAAACTTCGGCTTCCCCTGGAGAGAGCGAGATTCTCCGC
GCTGTAGAAGTCACCATTGTTGTGCACGACGACATCATTCCGTGGCGTTATCCAGCTAAGCGCGAACTGC
AATTTGGAGAATGGCAGCGCAATGACATTCTTGCAGGTATCTTCGAGCCAGCCACGATCGACATTGATCT
GGCTATCTTGCTGACAAAAGCAAGAGAACATAGCGTTGCCTTGGTAGGTCCAGCGGCGGAGGAACTCTTT
GATCCGGTTCCTGAACAGGATCTATTTGAGGCGCTAAATGAAACCTTAACGCTATGGAACTCGCCGCCCG
ACTGGGCTGGCGATGAGCGAAATGTAGTGCTTACGTTGTCCCGCATTTGGTACAGCGCAGTAACCGGCAA
AATCGCGCCGAAGGATGTCGCTGCCGACTGGGCAATGGAGCGCCTGCCGGCCCAGTATCAGCCCGTCATA
CTTGAAGCTAGACAGGCTTATCTTGGACAAGAAGAAGATCGCTTGGCCTCGCGCGCAGATCAGTTGGAAG
AATTTGTCCATTACGTAAAAGGCGAGATCACCAAGGTAGTCGGCAAATAACTGTCAGACCAAGTTTACTC
ATATATACTTTAGATTGATTTAAAACTTCATTTTTAATTTAAAAGGATCTAGGTGAAGATCCTTTTTGAT
AATCTCATGACCAAAATCCCTTAACGTGAGTTTTCGTTCCACTGAGCGTCAGACCCCGTAGAAAAGATCA
AAGGATCTTCTTGAGATCCTTTTTTTCTGCGCGTAATCTGCTGCTTGCAAACAAAAAAACCACCGCTACC
AGCGGTGGTTTGTTTGCCGGATCAAGAGCTACCAACTCTTTTTCCGAAGGTAACTGGCTTCAGCAGAGCG
CAGATACCAAATACTGTTCTTCTAGTGTAGCCGTAGTTAGGCCACCACTTCAAGAACTCTGTAGCACCGC
CTACATACCTCGCTCTGCTAATCCTGTTACCAGTGGCTGCTGCCAGTGGCGATAAGTCGTGTCTTACCGG
GTTGGACTCAAGACGATAGTTACCGGATAAGGCGCAGCGGTCGGGCTGAACGGGGGGTTCGTGCACACAG
CCCAGCTTGGAGCGAACGACCTACACCGAACTGAGATACCTACAGCGTGAGCTATGAGAAAGCGCCACGC
TTCCCGAAGGGAGAAAGGCGGACAGGTATCCGGTAAGCGGCAGGGTCGGAACAGGAGAGCGCACGAGGGA
GCTTCCAGGGGGAAACGCCTGGTATCTTTATAG
